Addgene plasmid #101325: pALPS env
Purpose: Encodes codon optimized JR-CSF env
Depositing lab: Jeremy Luban. Depositing organization: University of Massachusetts, Worcester. Publication: Intron-containing RNA from the HIV-1 provirus activates type I interferon and inflammatory cytokines. McCauley SM, Kim K, Nowosielska A, Dauphin A, Yurkovetskiy L, Diehl WE, Luban J. Nat Commun. 2018 Dec 13;9(1):5305. doi: 10.1038/s41467-018-07753-2. PubMed 30546110.
Backbone
  Vector backbone: pALPS
  Vector type: Lentiviral
Growth in bacteria
  Bacterial resistance: Ampicillin, 100 μg/mL
  Growth temperature: 30°C
  Growth strain: NEB Stable
  Copy number: High Copy
Gene/Insert
  Gene/Insert name: JR-CSF env
  Cloning method: Restriction Enzyme; 5′ cloning site unknown (unknown if destroyed); 3′ cloning site unknown (unknown if destroyed)
  Sequencing primers: 5′ unknown
Terms and licenses: Academic/Nonprofit Terms; Industry Terms: Not Available to Industry
How to cite: pALPS env was a gift from Jeremy Luban (Addgene plasmid # 101325 ; http://n2t.net/addgene:101325 ; RRID:Addgene_101325)
