[The description below was written by a language model from this plasmid's Addgene catalogue record and pLannotate feature annotations shown in this document.]
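Description:
pALPS env is an HIV-1-based lentiviral transfer vector built on the pALPS backbone that carries a codon-optimized open reading frame for the envelope glycoprotein of the HIV-1 JR-CSF isolate. It is propagated in E. coli through a high-copy ColE1/pUC-type origin and selected with ampicillin via the β-lactamase gene and its native promoter. A fragment of the pBR322 bom region is also annotated. The recorded use of a recombination-limiting bacterial strain is consistent with the repeated LTR sequences in the plasmid.

In the producer cell, a CMV enhancer/promoter placed directly upstream of a truncated 5' LTR drives transcription of the vector genome, an arrangement typical of Tat-independent lentiviral vectors. An SV40 enhancer/early promoter element lies just upstream of it. The genome includes the Ψ packaging signal with an adjoining gag fragment, the Rev response element for Rev-dependent nuclear export, and the cPPT/CTS, which aids nuclear import of the reverse-transcribed DNA. The internal expression cassette uses the spleen focus-forming virus (SFFV) LTR promoter to drive env, followed by a WPRE to enhance transcript stability and expression. Downstream are a nef-derived fragment and a second truncated LTR. No drug-selection marker or fluorescent reporter for mammalian cells is annotated.

The Addgene and depositor sequences differ by only four nucleotides in length and give the same feature map. The associated publication concerns innate immune activation by HIV-1 proviral RNA, so the vector presumably serves to express Env alone in transduced cells, although the record states only that it encodes the gene.
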