Features (pLannotate 1.2.2; 18 found; start..end, strand, type, name):
     31..83      -  misc_feature   bom (fragment): basis of mobility region from pBR322
    245..574     +  promoter       SV40 promoter: SV40 enhancer and early promoter
    582..961     +  enhancer       CMV enhancer: human cytomegalovirus immediate early enhancer
    962..1161    +  promoter       CMV promoter: human cytomegalovirus (CMV) immediate early promoter
   1179..1359    +  LTR            5' LTR (truncated): truncated 5' long terminal repeat (LTR) from HIV-1
   1406..1531    +  misc_feature   HIV-1 Ψ: packaging signal of human immunodeficiency virus type 1
   1515..1853    +  CDS            HIV-1 gag (fragment): gag protein from human immunodeficiency virus 1; gag
   2028..2261    +  misc_feature   RRE: The Rev response element (RRE) of HIV-1 allows for Rev-dependent mRNA export from the nucleus to the cytoplasm.
   2638..2738    +  CDS            Rev (fragment): human immunodeficiency virus 1 (HIV-1) Rev protein; rev; enhances nuclear export of unspliced and incompletely spliced viral mRNAs
   2788..2905    +  misc_feature   cPPT/CTS: central polypurine tract and central termination sequence of HIV-1
   3042..3449    +  promoter       SFFV promoter: spleen focus-forming virus long terminal repeat (LTR) promoter
   3464..6010    +  CDS            env: ENV_HV1JR - Experimental evidence at protein level: Swiss-Prot protein existence level 1. [Transmembrane protein gp41]: Acts as a class I viral fusion protein. Under the current model, the protein has at least 3 conformational states: pre-fusion native state, pre-hairpin intermediate state, and post-fusion hairpin state. During fusion of viral and target intracellular membranes, the coiled coil regions (heptad repeats) assume a trimer-of-hairpins structure, positioning the fusion peptide in close proximity to the C-terminal region of the ectodomain. The formation of this structure appears to d
   6060..6648    +  misc_feature   WPRE: woodchuck hepatitis virus posttranscriptional regulatory element
   6659..7159    +  CDS            nef (fragment): NEF_HV1LA - Experimental evidence at protein level: Swiss-Prot protein existence level 1. Extracellular Nef protein targets CD4(+) T-lymphocytes for apoptosis by interacting with CXCR4 surface receptors. From Human immunodeficiency virus type 1 group M subtype B (isolate Lai) (HIV-1).
   7166..7346    +  LTR            5' LTR (truncated): truncated 5' long terminal repeat (LTR) from HIV-1
   7417..8005    -  rep_origin     ori: high-copy-number ColE1/pMB1/pBR322/pUC origin of replication
   8176..9036    -  CDS            AmpR: β-lactamase; bla; confers resistance to ampicillin, carbenicillin, and related antibiotics
   9037..9141    -  promoter       AmpR promoter: bla
>Addgene plasmid #101325 | pALPS env | depositor full sequence | sequence record 191105 | pALPS env sequence 9169 bps
GTCGACGGATCGGGAGATCTCCCGATCCCCTATGGTGCACTCTCAGTACAATCTGCTCTGATGCCGCATA
GTTAAGCCAGTATCTGCTCCCTGCTTGTGTGTTGGAGGTCGCTGAGTAGTGCGCGAGCAAAATTTAAGCT
ACAACAAGGCAAGGCTTGACCGACAATTGCATGAAGAATCTGCTTAGGGTTAGGCGTTTTGCGCTGCTTC
GCGATGTACGGGCCAGATATACGCGCTGTGGAATGTGTGTCAGTTAGGGTGTGGAAAGTCCCCAGGCTCC
CCAGCAGGCAGAAGTATGCAAAGCATGCATCTCAATTAGTCAGCAACCAGGTGTGGAAAGTCCCCAGGCT
CCCCAGCAGGCAGAAGTATGCAAAGCATGCATCTCAATTAGTCAGCAACCATAGTCCCGCCCCTAACTCC
GCCCATCCCGCCCCTAACTCCGCCCAGTTCCGCCCATTCTCCGCCCCATGGCTGACTAATTTTTTTTATT
TATGCAGAGGCCGAGGCCGCCTCTGCCTCTGAGCTATTCCAGAAGTAGTGAGGAGGCTTTTTTGGAGGCC
TAGGCTTTTGCAAAAAGCTTTGACATTGATTATTGACTAGTTATTAATAGTAATCAATTACGGGGTCATT
AGTTCATAGCCCATATATGGAGTTCCGCGTTACATAACTTACGGTAAATGGCCCGCCTGGCTGACCGCCC
AACGACCCCCGCCCATTGACGTCAATAATGACGTATGTTCCCATAGTAACGCCAATAGGGACTTTCCATT
GACGTCAATGGGTGGAGTATTTACGGTAAACTGCCCACTTGGCAGTACATCAAGTGTATCATATGCCAAG
TACGCCCCCTATTGACGTCAATGACGGTAAATGGCCCGCCTGGCATTATGCCCAGTACATGACCTTATGG
GACTTTCCTACTTGGCAGTACATCTACGTATTAGTCATCGCTATTACCATGGTGATGCGGTTTTGGCAGT
ACATCAATGGGCGTGGATAGCGGTTTGACTCACGGGGATTTCCAAGTCTCCACCCCATTGACGTCAATGG
GAGTTTGTTTTGGCACCAAAATCAACGGGACTTTCCAAAATGTCGTAACAACTCCGCCCCATTGACGCAA
ATGGGCGGTAGGCGTGTACGGTGGGAGGTCTATATAAGCAGCGCGTTTTGCCTGTACTGGGTCTCTCTGG
TTAGACCAGATCTGAGCCTGGGAGCTCTCTGGCTAACTAGGGAACCCACTGCTTAAGCCTCAATAAAGCT
TGCCTTGAGTGCTTCAAGTAGTGTGTGCCCGTCTGTTGTGTGACTCTGGTAACTAGAGATCCCTCAGACC
CTTTTAGTCAGTGTGGAAAATCTCTAGCAGTGGCGCCCGAACAGGGACTTGAAAGCGAAAGGGAAACCAG
AGGAGCTCTCTCGACGCAGGACTCGGCTTGCTGAAGCGCGCACGGCAAGAGGCGAGGGGCGGCGACTGGT
GAGTACGCCAAAAATTTTGACTAGCGGAGGCTAGAAGGAGAGAGATGGGTGCGAGAGCGTCAGTATTAAG
CGGGGGAGAATTAGATCGCGATGGGAAAAAATTCGGTTAAGGCCAGGGGGAAAGAAAAAATATAAATTAA
AACATATAGTATGGGCAAGCAGGGAGCTAGAACGATTCGCAGTTAATCCTGGCCTGTTAGAAACATCAGA
AGGCTGTAGACAAATACTGGGACAGCTACAACCATCCCTTCAGACAGGATCAGAAGAACTTAGATCATTA
TATAATACAGTAGCAACCCTCTATTGTGTGCATCAAAGGATAGAGATAAAAGACACCAAGGAAGCTTTAG
ACAAGATAGAGGAAGAGCAAAACAAAAGTAAGACCACCGCACAGCAAGCGGCCGGCCGCTGATCTTCAGA
CCTGGAGGAGGAGATATGAGGGACAATTGGAGAAGTGAATTATATAAATATAAAGTAGTAAAAATTGAAC
CATTAGGAGTAGCACCCACCAAGGCAAAGAGAAGAGTGGTGCAGAGAGAAAAAAGAGCAGTGGGAATAGG
AGCTTTGTTCCTTGGGTTCTTGGGAGCAGCAGGAAGCACTATGGGCGCAGCGTCAATGACGCTGACGGTA
CAGGCCAGACAATTATTGTCTGGTATAGTGCAGCAGCAGAACAATTTGCTGAGGGCTATTGAGGCGCAAC
AGCATCTGTTGCAACTCACAGTCTGGGGCATCAAGCAGCTCCAGGCAAGAATCCTGGCTGTGGAAAGATA
CCTAAAGGATCAACAGCTCCTGGGGATTTGGGGTTGCTCTGGAAAACTCATTTGCACCACTGCTGTGCCT
TGGAATGCTAGTTGGAGTAATAAATCTCTGGAACAGATTTGGAATCACACGACCTGGATGGAGTGGGACA
GAGAAATTAACAATTACACAAGCTTAATACACTCCTTAATTGAAGAATCGCAAAACCAGCAAGAAAAGAA
TGAACAAGAATTATTGGAATTAGATAAATGGGCAAGTTTGTGGAATTGGTTTAACATAACAAATTGGCTG
TGGTATATAAAATTATTCATAATGATAGTAGGAGGCTTGGTAGGTTTAAGAATAGTTTTTGCTGTACTTT
CTATAGTGAATAGAGTTAGGCAGGGATATTCACCATTATCGTTTCAGACCCACCTCCCAACCCCGAGGGG
ACCCGACAGGCCCGAAGGAATAGAAGAAGAAGGTGGAGAGAGAGACAGAGACAGATCCATTCGATTAGTG
AACGGATCGGCACTGCGTGCGCCAATTCTGCAGACAAATGGCAGTATTCATCCACAATTTTAAAAGAAAA
GGGGGGATTGGGGGGTACAGTGCAGGGGAAAGAATAGTAGACATAATAGCAACAGACATACAAACTAAAG
AATTACAAAAACAAATTACAAAAATTCAAAATTTTCGGGTTTATTACAGGGACAGCAGAGATCCAGTTTG
GTTAATTAACTGCAGCCCCGATAAAATAAAAGATTTTATTTAGTCTCCAGAAAAAGGGGGGAATGAAAGA
CCCCACCTGTAGGTTTGGCAAGCTAGCTGCAGTAACGCCATTTTGCAAGGCATGGAAAAATACCAAACCA
AGAATAGAGAAGTTCAGATCAAGGGCGGGTACATGAAAATAGCTAACGTTGGGCCAAACAGGATATCTGC
GGTGAGCAGTTTCGGCCCCGGCCCGGGGCCAAGAACAGATGGTCACCGCAGTTTCGGCCCCGGCCCGAGG
CCAAGAACAGATGGTCCCCAGATATGGCCCAACCCTCAGCAGTTTCTTAAGACCCATCAGATGTTTCCAG
GCTCCCCCAAGGACCTGAAATGACCCTGCGCCTTATTTGAATTAACCAATCAGCCTGCTTCTCGCTTCTG
TTCGCGCGCTTCTGCTTCCCGAGCTCTATAAAAGAGCTCACAACCCCTCACTCGGCGCGCCAGTCCTCCG
ACAGACTGAGTCGCCCGGGGGTCTAGAGCCGCCATGAGAGTGAAAGAGAAATACCAGCACCTGTGGAGAT
GGGGGTGGAAATGGGGGACTATGCTGCTGGGAATCCTGATGATCTGTAGCGCCACAGAAAAGCTGTGGGT
CACCGTCTACTATGGGGTACCTGTCTGGAAAGAGACCACAACTACCCTGTTCTGCGCTTCCGACGCTAAG
GCATATGATACCGAGGTGCACAACGTCTGGGCCACCCATGCTTGTGTGCCTACAGACCCAAATCCCCAGG
AGGTGGTCCTGGAAAACGTGACAGAGGATTTCAACATGTGGAAGAACAACATGGTGGAACAGATGCAGGA
GGACGTCATCAACCTGTGGGATCAGTCTCTGAAGCCTTGCGTGAAACTGACCCCACTGTGCGTCACACTG
AATTGTAAGGACGTGAACGCCACTAATACAACTAGCTCCTCTGAAGGGATGATGGAGCGCGGAGAAATCA
AGAATTGCAGTTTCAATATCACCAAATCAATTCGGGATAAGGTGCAGAAAGAGTACGCTCTGTTTTATAA
ACTGGACGTGGTCCCTATCGATAACAAGAACAATACCAAATACCGGCTGATCTCATGCAATACAAGCGTC
ATTACTCAGGCTTGTCCTAAGGTGAGCTTCGAGCCTATCCCAATTCACTATTGCGCCCCAGCTGGCTTCG
CAATTCTTAAGTGTAACAACAAGACCTTCAACGGGAAGGGCCAGTGCAAAAATGTGAGCACCGTCCAGTG
CACACATGGGATCAGACCAGTGGTCTCCACTCAGCTGCTGCTGAACGGATCTCTGGCAGAGGAAAAGGTG
GTCATTAGGAGTGACAACTTCACTGATAATGCCAAGACCATCATTGTGCAGCTGAACGAGTCAGTCAAAA
TCAATTGTACAAGGCCAAGCAACAATACCCGCAAGTCCATCCACATTGGACCCGGGCGCGCCTTTTACAC
CACAGGAGAGATCATTGGCGACATCCGCCAGGCCCATTGTAACATTTCCCGAGCTCAGTGGAACAATACC
CTGAAGCAGATCGTGGAAAAACTGCGGGAGCAGTTCAACAATAAGACTATCGTGTTTACCCACAGTTCAG
GCGGGGATCCAGAAATTGTGATGCATTCTTTCAACTGCGGAGGCGAGTTCTTTTACTGTAATTCTACCCA
GCTGTTTAACAGTACATGGAATGACACTGAAAAAAGCTCCGGGACAGAGGGAAACGATACTATCATTCTG
CCTTGCAGAATCAAGCAGATTATTAATATGTGGCAGGAAGTGGGGAAGGCAATGTATGCCCCCCCTATCA
AAGGACAGATTAGATGTTCTAGTAACATTACCGGCCTGCTGCTGACAAGGGACGGGGGAAAGAATGAAAG
CGAGATCGAAATTTTTAGGCCCGGCGGGGGAGACATGCGCGACAATTGGCGATCCGAACTTTACAAGTAT
AAAGTGGTCAAAATCGAGCCACTGGGAGTGGCACCAACCAAGGCTAAACGGAGAGTGGTCCAGAGAGAGA
AGAGGGCTGTGGGAATTGGCGCACTGTTCCTGGGCTTTCTGGGGGCTGCAGGATCAACAATGGGCGCAGC
CAGCATGACACTGACTGTGCAGGCCAGACAGCTGCTGAGCGGGATCGTGCAGCAGCAGAACAATCTGCTG
AGGGCTATTGAAGCACAGCAGCACATGTTGCAGCTGACCGTGTGGGGCATCAAGCAGTTGCAGGCACGAG
TGCTGGCAGTCGAGAGATACCTGAAAGACCAGCAGCTGATGGGCATCTGGGGGTGCAGCGGAAAGCTGAT
TTGTACTACCGCCGTGCCTTGGAACACCTCATGGAGCAACAAGTCCCTGGATTCTATCTGGAACAATATG
ACATGGATGGAGTGGGAAAAGGAGATCGAAAACTACACCAACACAATCTATACCCTGATTGAGGAATCTC
AGATCCAGCAGGAAAAGAACGAGCAGGAATTACTCGAGCTGGACAAATGGGCCAGTCTGTGGAATTGGTT
CGGCATTACAAAGTGGCTGTGGTACATCAAAATTTTTATCATGATCGTGGGCGGGCTGATCGGACTGAGA
ATTGTGTTCAGTGTCCTGTCAATCGTGAACCGAGTCCGGCAGGGCTATAGCCCCCTGTCCTTTCAGACTC
TGCTGCCTGCAACTCGGGGACCCGATAGACCTGAAGGCATCGAGGAAGAGGGAGGCGAGAGAGACAGGGA
TAGATCCGGACAGCTGGTCAATGGGTTCCTGGCTCTGATTTGGGTCGACCTGCGCTCCCTGTTCCTGTTT
TCTTATCATCGACTGCGGGATCTGCTGCTGACTGTGACCCGAATCGTCGAACTGCTGGGAAGGCGAGGAT
GGGAGATTCTGAAATACTGGTGGAACCTGTTGCAGTATTGGAGCCAGGAGCTGAAGAACTCTGCCGTGAG
TCTGCTGAATGCAACAGCGATCGCAGTGGCAGAAGGCACTGACAGAATCATTGAGGTGGTCCAGAGGGTG
TACAGAGCCATCCTGCACATTCCTACACGCATTAGACAGGGACTGGAGCGGGCACTGCTGTGAGAATTCA
CGCGTATCGATACCGGTGGCCCCTGGGGCCGCGATCGCTAATCAACCTCTGGATTACAAAATTTGTGAAA
GATTGACTGGTATTCTTAACTATGTTGCTCCTTTTACGCTATGTGGATACGCTGCTTTAATGCCTTTGTA
TCATGCTATTGCTTCCCGTATGGCTTTCATTTTCTCCTCCTTGTATAAATCCTGGTTGCTGTCTCTTTAT
GAGGAGTTGTGGCCCGTTGTCAGGCAACGTGGCGTGGTGTGCACTGTGTTTGCTGACGCAACCCCCACTG
GTTGGGGCATTGCCACCACCTGTCAGCTCCTTTCCGGGACTTTCGCTTTCCCCCTCCCTATTGCCACGGC
GGAACTCATCGCCGCCTGCCTTGCCCGCTGCTGGACAGGGGCTCGGCTGTTGGGCACTGACAATTCCGTG
GTGTTGTCGGGGAAGCTGACGTCCTTTCCATGGCTGCTCGCCTGTGTTGCCACCTGGATTCTGCGCGGGA
CGTCCTTCTGCTACGTCCCTTCGGCCCTCAATCCAGCGGACCTTCCTTCCCGCGGCCTGCTGCCGGCTCT
GCGGCCTCTTCCGCGTCTTCGCCTTCGCCCTCAGACGAGTCGGATCTCCCTTTGGGCCGCCTCCCCGCTT
AATCGCGTCGAGACCTAGAAAAACATGGAGCAATCACAAGTAGCAATACAGCAGCTACCAATGCTGATTG
TGCCTGGCTAGAAGCACAAGAGGAGGAGGAGGTGGGTTTTCCAGTCACACCTCAGGTACCTTTAAGACCA
ATGACTTACAAGGCAGCTGTAGATCTTAGCCACTTTTTAAAAGAAAAGGGGGGACTGGAAGGGCTAATTC
ACTCCCAACGAAGACAAGATATCCTTGATCTGTGGATCTACCACACACAAGGCTACTTCCCTGATTGGCA
GAACTACACACCAGGGCCAGGGATCAGATATCCACTGACCTTTGGATGGTGCTACAAGCTAGTACCAGTT
GAGCAAGAGAAGGTAGAAGAAGCCAATGAAGGAGAGAACACCCGCTTGTTACACCCTGTGAGCCTGCATG
GGATGGATGACCCGGAGAGAGAAGTATTAGAGTGGAGGTTTGACAGCCGCCTAGCATTTCATCACATGGC
CCGAGAGCTGCATCCGGACTGTACTGGGTCTCTCTGGTTAGACCAGATCTGAGCCTGGGAGCTCTCTGGC
TAACTAGGGAACCCACTGCTTAAGCCTCAATAAAGCTTGCCTTGAGTGCTTCAAGTAGTGTGTGCCCGTC
TGTTGTGTGACTCTGGTAACTAGAGATCCCTCAGACCCTTTTAGTCAGTGTGGAAAATCTCTAGCAGGGC
CCGTTTCATGTGAGCAAAAGGCCAGCAAAAGGCCAGGAACCGTAAAAAGGCCGCGTTGCTGGCGTTTTTC
CATAGGCTCCGCCCCCCTGACGAGCATCACAAAAATCGACGCTCAAGTCAGAGGTGGCGAAACCCGACAG
GACTATAAAGATACCAGGCGTTTCCCCCTGGAAGCTCCCTCGTGCGCTCTCCTGTTCCGACCCTGCCGCT
TACCGGATACCTGTCCGCCTTTCTCCCTTCGGGAAGCGTGGCGCTTTCTCATAGCTCACGCTGTAGGTAT
CTCAGTTCGGTGTAGGTCGTTCGCTCCAAGCTGGGCTGTGTGCACGAACCCCCCGTTCAGCCCGACCGCT
GCGCCTTATCCGGTAACTATCGTCTTGAGTCCAACCCGGTAAGACACGACTTATCGCCACTGGCAGCAGC
CACTGGTAACAGGATTAGCAGAGCGAGGTATGTAGGCGGTGCTACAGAGTTCTTGAAGTGGTGGCCTAAC
TACGGCTACACTAGAAGAACAGTATTTGGTATCTGCGCTCTGCTGAAGCCAGTTACCTTCGGAAAAAGAG
TTGGTAGCTCTTGATCCGGCAAACAAACCACCGCTGGTAGCGGTGGTTTTTTTGTTTGCAAGCAGCAGAT
TACGCGCAGAAAAAAAGGATCTCAAGAAGATCCTTTGATCTTTTCTACGGGGTCTGACGCTCAGTGGAAC
GAAAACTCACGTTAAGGGATTTTGGTCATGAGATTATCAAAAAGGATCTTCACCTAGATCCTTTTAAATT
AAAAATGAAGTTTTAAATCAATCTAAAGTATATATGAGTAAACTTGGTCTGACAGTTACCAATGCTTAAT
CAGTGAGGCACCTATCTCAGCGATCTGTCTATTTCGTTCATCCATAGTTGCCTGACTCCCCGTCGTGTAG
ATAACTACGATACGGGAGGGCTTACCATCTGGCCCCAGTGCTGCAATGATACCGCGAGACCCACGCTCAC
CGGCTCCAGATTTATCAGCAATAAACCAGCCAGCCGGAAGGGCCGAGCGCAGAAGTGGTCCTGCAACTTT
ATCCGCCTCCATCCAGTCTATTAATTGTTGCCGGGAAGCTAGAGTAAGTAGTTCGCCAGTTAATAGTTTG
CGCAACGTTGTTGCCATTGCTACAGGCATCGTGGTGTCACGCTCGTCGTTTGGTATGGCTTCATTCAGCT
CCGGTTCCCAACGATCAAGGCGAGTTACATGATCCCCCATGTTGTGCAAAAAAGCGGTTAGCTCCTTCGG
TCCTCCGATCGTTGTCAGAAGTAAGTTGGCCGCAGTGTTATCACTCATGGTTATGGCAGCACTGCATAAT
TCTCTTACTGTCATGCCATCCGTAAGATGCTTTTCTGTGACTGGTGAGTACTCAACCAAGTCATTCTGAG
AATAGTGTATGCGGCGACCGAGTTGCTCTTGCCCGGCGTCAATACGGGATAATACCGCGCCACATAGCAG
AACTTTAAAAGTGCTCATCATTGGAAAACGTTCTTCGGGGCGAAAACTCTCAAGGATCTTACCGCTGTTG
AGATCCAGTTCGATGTAACCCACTCGTGCACCCAACTGATCTTCAGCATCTTTTACTTTCACCAGCGTTT
CTGGGTGAGCAAAAACAGGAAGGCAAAATGCCGCAAAAAAGGGAATAAGGGCGACACGGAAATGTTGAAT
ACTCATACTCTTCCTTTTTCAATATTATTGAAGCATTTATCAGGGTTATTGTCTCATGAGCGGATACATA
TTTGAATGTATTTAGAAAAATAAACAAATAGGGGTTCCGCGCACATTTCCCCGAAAAGTGCCACCTGAC
