Features (pLannotate 1.2.2; 18 found; start..end, strand, type, name):
     31..83      -  misc_feature   bom (fragment): basis of mobility region from pBR322
    245..574     +  promoter       SV40 promoter: SV40 enhancer and early promoter
    586..965     +  enhancer       CMV enhancer: human cytomegalovirus immediate early enhancer
    966..1165    +  promoter       CMV promoter: human cytomegalovirus (CMV) immediate early promoter
   1183..1363    +  LTR            5' LTR (truncated): truncated 5' long terminal repeat (LTR) from HIV-1
   1410..1535    +  misc_feature   HIV-1 Ψ: packaging signal of human immunodeficiency virus type 1
   1519..1857    +  CDS            HIV-1 gag (fragment): gag protein from human immunodeficiency virus 1; gag
   2032..2265    +  misc_feature   RRE: The Rev response element (RRE) of HIV-1 allows for Rev-dependent mRNA export from the nucleus to the cytoplasm.
   2642..2742    +  CDS            Rev (fragment): human immunodeficiency virus 1 (HIV-1) Rev protein; rev; enhances nuclear export of unspliced and incompletely spliced viral mRNAs
   2792..2909    +  misc_feature   cPPT/CTS: central polypurine tract and central termination sequence of HIV-1
   3046..3453    +  promoter       SFFV promoter: spleen focus-forming virus long terminal repeat (LTR) promoter
   3468..6014    +  CDS            env: ENV_HV1JR - Experimental evidence at protein level: Swiss-Prot protein existence level 1. [Transmembrane protein gp41]: Acts as a class I viral fusion protein. Under the current model, the protein has at least 3 conformational states: pre-fusion native state, pre-hairpin intermediate state, and post-fusion hairpin state. During fusion of viral and target intracellular membranes, the coiled coil regions (heptad repeats) assume a trimer-of-hairpins structure, positioning the fusion peptide in close proximity to the C-terminal region of the ectodomain. The formation of this structure appears to d
   6064..6652    +  misc_feature   WPRE: woodchuck hepatitis virus posttranscriptional regulatory element
   6663..7163    +  CDS            nef (fragment): NEF_HV1LA - Experimental evidence at protein level: Swiss-Prot protein existence level 1. Extracellular Nef protein targets CD4(+) T-lymphocytes for apoptosis by interacting with CXCR4 surface receptors. From Human immunodeficiency virus type 1 group M subtype B (isolate Lai) (HIV-1).
   7170..7350    +  LTR            5' LTR (truncated): truncated 5' long terminal repeat (LTR) from HIV-1
   7421..8009    -  rep_origin     ori: high-copy-number ColE1/pMB1/pBR322/pUC origin of replication
   8180..9040    -  CDS            AmpR: β-lactamase; bla; confers resistance to ampicillin, carbenicillin, and related antibiotics
   9041..9145    -  promoter       AmpR promoter: bla
>Addgene plasmid #101325 | pALPS env | addgene full sequence | sequence record 194213 | Addgene NGS Result
GTCGACGGATCGGGAGATCTCCCGATCCCCTATGGTGCACTCTCAGTACAATCTGCTCTGATGCCGCATA
GTTAAGCCAGTATCTGCTCCCTGCTTGTGTGTTGGAGGTCGCTGAGTAGTGCGCGAGCAAAATTTAAGCT
ACAACAAGGCAAGGCTTGACCGACAATTGCATGAAGAATCTGCTTAGGGTTAGGCGTTTTGCGCTGCTTC
GCGATGTACGGGCCAGATATACGCGCTGTGGAATGTGTGTCAGTTAGGGTGTGGAAAGTCCCCAGGCTCC
CCAGCAGGCAGAAGTATGCAAAGCATGCATCTCAATTAGTCAGCAACCAGGTGTGGAAAGTCCCCAGGCT
CCCCAGCAGGCAGAAGTATGCAAAGCATGCATCTCAATTAGTCAGCAACCATAGTCCCGCCCCTAACTCC
GCCCATCCCGCCCCTAACTCCGCCCAGTTCCGCCCATTCTCCGCCCCATGGCTGACTAATTTTTTTTATT
TATGCAGAGGCCGAGGCCGCCTCTGCCTCTGAGCTATTCCAGAAGTAGTGAGGAGGCTTTTTTGGAGGCC
TAGGCTTTTGCAAAAAGCTCGCGTTGACATTGATTATTGACTAGTTATTAATAGTAATCAATTACGGGGT
CATTAGTTCATAGCCCATATATGGAGTTCCGCGTTACATAACTTACGGTAAATGGCCCGCCTGGCTGACC
GCCCAACGACCCCCGCCCATTGACGTCAATAATGACGTATGTTCCCATAGTAACGCCAATAGGGACTTTC
CATTGACGTCAATGGGTGGAGTATTTACGGTAAACTGCCCACTTGGCAGTACATCAAGTGTATCATATGC
CAAGTACGCCCCCTATTGACGTCAATGACGGTAAATGGCCCGCCTGGCATTATGCCCAGTACATGACCTT
ATGGGACTTTCCTACTTGGCAGTACATCTACGTATTAGTCATCGCTATTACCATGGTGATGCGGTTTTGG
CAGTACATCAATGGGCGTGGATAGCGGTTTGACTCACGGGGATTTCCAAGTCTCCACCCCATTGACGTCA
ATGGGAGTTTGTTTTGGCACCAAAATCAACGGGACTTTCCAAAATGTCGTAACAACTCCGCCCCATTGAC
GCAAATGGGCGGTAGGCGTGTACGGTGGGAGGTCTATATAAGCAGCGCGTTTTGCCTGTACTGGGTCTCT
CTGGTTAGACCAGATCTGAGCCTGGGAGCTCTCTGGCTAACTAGGGAACCCACTGCTTAAGCCTCAATAA
AGCTTGCCTTGAGTGCTTCAAGTAGTGTGTGCCCGTCTGTTGTGTGACTCTGGTAACTAGAGATCCCTCA
GACCCTTTTAGTCAGTGTGGAAAATCTCTAGCAGTGGCGCCCGAACAGGGACTTGAAAGCGAAAGGGAAA
CCAGAGGAGCTCTCTCGACGCAGGACTCGGCTTGCTGAAGCGCGCACGGCAAGAGGCGAGGGGCGGCGAC
TGGTGAGTACGCCAAAAATTTTGACTAGCGGAGGCTAGAAGGAGAGAGATGGGTGCGAGAGCGTCAGTAT
TAAGCGGGGGAGAATTAGATCGCGATGGGAAAAAATTCGGTTAAGGCCAGGGGGAAAGAAAAAATATAAA
TTAAAACATATAGTATGGGCAAGCAGGGAGCTAGAACGATTCGCAGTTAATCCTGGCCTGTTAGAAACAT
CAGAAGGCTGTAGACAAATACTGGGACAGCTACAACCATCCCTTCAGACAGGATCAGAAGAACTTAGATC
ATTATATAATACAGTAGCAACCCTCTATTGTGTGCATCAAAGGATAGAGATAAAAGACACCAAGGAAGCT
TTAGACAAGATAGAGGAAGAGCAAAACAAAAGTAAGACCACCGCACAGCAAGCGGCCGGCCGCTGATCTT
CAGACCTGGAGGAGGAGATATGAGGGACAATTGGAGAAGTGAATTATATAAATATAAAGTAGTAAAAATT
GAACCATTAGGAGTAGCACCCACCAAGGCAAAGAGAAGAGTGGTGCAGAGAGAAAAAAGAGCAGTGGGAA
TAGGAGCTTTGTTCCTTGGGTTCTTGGGAGCAGCAGGAAGCACTATGGGCGCAGCGTCAATGACGCTGAC
GGTACAGGCCAGACAATTATTGTCTGGTATAGTGCAGCAGCAGAACAATTTGCTGAGGGCTATTGAGGCG
CAACAGCATCTGTTGCAACTCACAGTCTGGGGCATCAAGCAGCTCCAGGCAAGAATCCTGGCTGTGGAAA
GATACCTAAAGGATCAACAGCTCCTGGGGATTTGGGGTTGCTCTGGAAAACTCATTTGCACCACTGCTGT
GCCTTGGAATGCTAGTTGGAGTAATAAATCTCTGGAACAGATTTGGAATCACACGACCTGGATGGAGTGG
GACAGAGAAATTAACAATTACACAAGCTTAATACACTCCTTAATTGAAGAATCGCAAAACCAGCAAGAAA
AGAATGAACAAGAATTATTGGAATTAGATAAATGGGCAAGTTTGTGGAATTGGTTTAACATAACAAATTG
GCTGTGGTATATAAAATTATTCATAATGATAGTAGGAGGCTTGGTAGGTTTAAGAATAGTTTTTGCTGTA
CTTTCTATAGTGAATAGAGTTAGGCAGGGATATTCACCATTATCGTTTCAGACCCACCTCCCAACCCCGA
GGGGACCCGACAGGCCCGAAGGAATAGAAGAAGAAGGTGGAGAGAGAGACAGAGACAGATCCATTCGATT
AGTGAACGGATCGGCACTGCGTGCGCCAATTCTGCAGACAAATGGCAGTATTCATCCACAATTTTAAAAG
AAAAGGGGGGATTGGGGGGTACAGTGCAGGGGAAAGAATAGTAGACATAATAGCAACAGACATACAAACT
AAAGAATTACAAAAACAAATTACAAAAATTCAAAATTTTCGGGTTTATTACAGGGACAGCAGAGATCCAG
TTTGGTTAATTAACTGCAGCCCCGATAAAATAAAAGATTTTATTTAGTCTCCAGAAAAAGGGGGGAATGA
AAGACCCCACCTGTAGGTTTGGCAAGCTAGCTGCAGTAACGCCATTTTGCAAGGCATGGAAAAATACCAA
ACCAAGAATAGAGAAGTTCAGATCAAGGGCGGGTACATGAAAATAGCTAACGTTGGGCCAAACAGGATAT
CTGCGGTGAGCAGTTTCGGCCCCGGCCCGGGGCCAAGAACAGATGGTCACCGCAGTTTCGGCCCCGGCCC
GAGGCCAAGAACAGATGGTCCCCAGATATGGCCCAACCCTCAGCAGTTTCTTAAGACCCATCAGATGTTT
CCAGGCTCCCCCAAGGACCTGAAATGACCCTGCGCCTTATTTGAATTAACCAATCAGCCTGCTTCTCGCT
TCTGTTCGCGCGCTTCTGCTTCCCGAGCTCTATAAAAGAGCTCACAACCCCTCACTCGGCGCGCCAGTCC
TCCGACAGACTGAGTCGCCCGGGGGTCTAGAGCCGCCATGAGAGTGAAAGAGAAATACCAGCACCTGTGG
AGATGGGGGTGGAAATGGGGGACTATGCTGCTGGGAATCCTGATGATCTGTAGCGCCACAGAAAAGCTGT
GGGTCACCGTCTACTATGGGGTACCTGTCTGGAAAGAGACCACAACTACCCTGTTCTGCGCTTCCGACGC
TAAGGCATATGATACCGAGGTGCACAACGTCTGGGCCACCCATGCTTGTGTGCCTACAGACCCAAATCCC
CAGGAGGTGGTCCTGGAAAACGTGACAGAGGATTTCAACATGTGGAAGAACAACATGGTGGAACAGATGC
AGGAGGACGTCATCAACCTGTGGGATCAGTCTCTGAAGCCTTGCGTGAAACTGACCCCACTGTGCGTCAC
ACTGAATTGTAAGGACGTGAACGCCACTAATACAACTAGCTCCTCTGAAGGGATGATGGAGCGCGGAGAA
ATCAAGAATTGCAGTTTCAATATCACCAAATCAATTCGGGATAAGGTGCAGAAAGAGTACGCTCTGTTTT
ATAAACTGGACGTGGTCCCTATCGATAACAAGAACAATACCAAATACCGGCTGATCTCATGCAATACAAG
CGTCATTACTCAGGCTTGTCCTAAGGTGAGCTTCGAGCCTATCCCAATTCACTATTGCGCCCCAGCTGGC
TTCGCAATTCTTAAGTGTAACAACAAGACCTTCAACGGGAAGGGCCAGTGCAAAAATGTGAGCACCGTCC
AGTGCACACATGGGATCAGACCAGTGGTCTCCACTCAGCTGCTGCTGAACGGATCTCTGGCAGAGGAAAA
GGTGGTCATTAGGAGTGACAACTTCACTGATAATGCCAAGACCATCATTGTGCAGCTGAACGAGTCAGTC
AAAATCAATTGTACAAGGCCAAGCAACAATACCCGCAAGTCCATCCACATTGGACCCGGGCGCGCCTTTT
ACACCACAGGAGAGATCATTGGCGACATCCGCCAGGCCCATTGTAACATTTCCCGAGCTCAGTGGAACAA
TACCCTGAAGCAGATCGTGGAAAAACTGCGGGAGCAGTTCAACAATAAGACTATCGTGTTTACCCACAGT
TCAGGCGGGGATCCAGAAATTGTGATGCATTCTTTCAACTGCGGAGGCGAGTTCTTTTACTGTAATTCTA
CCCAGCTGTTTAACAGTACATGGAATGACACTGAAAAAAGCTCCGGGACAGAGGGAAACGATACTATCAT
TCTGCCTTGCAGAATCAAGCAGATTATTAATATGTGGCAGGAAGTGGGGAAGGCAATGTATGCCCCCCCT
ATCAAAGGACAGATTAGATGTTCTAGTAACATTACCGGCCTGCTGCTGACAAGGGACGGGGGAAAGAATG
AAAGCGAGATCGAAATTTTTAGGCCCGGCGGGGGAGACATGCGCGACAATTGGCGATCCGAACTTTACAA
GTATAAAGTGGTCAAAATCGAGCCACTGGGAGTGGCACCAACCAAGGCTAAACGGAGAGTGGTCCAGAGA
GAGAAGAGGGCTGTGGGAATTGGCGCACTGTTCCTGGGCTTTCTGGGGGCTGCAGGATCAACAATGGGCG
CAGCCAGCATGACACTGACTGTGCAGGCCAGACAGCTGCTGAGCGGGATCGTGCAGCAGCAGAACAATCT
GCTGAGGGCTATTGAAGCACAGCAGCACATGTTGCAGCTGACCGTGTGGGGCATCAAGCAGTTGCAGGCA
CGAGTGCTGGCAGTCGAGAGATACCTGAAAGACCAGCAGCTGATGGGCATCTGGGGGTGCAGCGGAAAGC
TGATTTGTACTACCGCCGTGCCTTGGAACACCTCATGGAGCAACAAGTCCCTGGATTCTATCTGGAACAA
TATGACATGGATGGAGTGGGAAAAGGAGATCGAAAACTACACCAACACAATCTATACCCTGATTGAGGAA
TCTCAGATCCAGCAGGAAAAGAACGAGCAGGAATTACTCGAGCTGGACAAATGGGCCAGTCTGTGGAATT
GGTTCGGCATTACAAAGTGGCTGTGGTACATCAAAATTTTTATCATGATCGTGGGCGGGCTGATCGGACT
GAGAATTGTGTTCAGTGTCCTGTCAATCGTGAACCGAGTCCGGCAGGGCTATAGCCCCCTGTCCTTTCAG
ACTCTGCTGCCTGCAACTCGGGGACCCGATAGACCTGAAGGCATCGAGGAAGAGGGAGGCGAGAGAGACA
GGGATAGATCCGGACAGCTGGTCAATGGGTTCCTGGCTCTGATTTGGGTCGACCTGCGCTCCCTGTTCCT
GTTTTCTTATCATCGACTGCGGGATCTGCTGCTGACTGTGACCCGAATCGTCGAACTGCTGGGAAGGCGA
GGATGGGAGATTCTGAAATACTGGTGGAACCTGTTGCAGTATTGGAGCCAGGAGCTGAAGAACTCTGCCG
TGAGTCTGCTGAATGCAACAGCGATCGCAGTGGCAGAAGGCACTGACAGAATCATTGAGGTGGTCCAGAG
GGTGTACAGAGCCATCCTGCACATTCCTACACGCATTAGACAGGGACTGGAGCGGGCACTGCTGTGAGAA
TTCACGCGTATCGATACCGGTGGCCCCTGGGGCCGCGATCGCTAATCAACCTCTGGATTACAAAATTTGT
GAAAGATTGACTGGTATTCTTAACTATGTTGCTCCTTTTACGCTATGTGGATACGCTGCTTTAATGCCTT
TGTATCATGCTATTGCTTCCCGTATGGCTTTCATTTTCTCCTCCTTGTATAAATCCTGGTTGCTGTCTCT
TTATGAGGAGTTGTGGCCCGTTGTCAGGCAACGTGGCGTGGTGTGCACTGTGTTTGCTGACGCAACCCCC
ACTGGTTGGGGCATTGCCACCACCTGTCAGCTCCTTTCCGGGACTTTCGCTTTCCCCCTCCCTATTGCCA
CGGCGGAACTCATCGCCGCCTGCCTTGCCCGCTGCTGGACAGGGGCTCGGCTGTTGGGCACTGACAATTC
CGTGGTGTTGTCGGGGAAGCTGACGTCCTTTCCATGGCTGCTCGCCTGTGTTGCCACCTGGATTCTGCGC
GGGACGTCCTTCTGCTACGTCCCTTCGGCCCTCAATCCAGCGGACCTTCCTTCCCGCGGCCTGCTGCCGG
CTCTGCGGCCTCTTCCGCGTCTTCGCCTTCGCCCTCAGACGAGTCGGATCTCCCTTTGGGCCGCCTCCCC
GCTTAATCGCGTCGAGACCTAGAAAAACATGGAGCAATCACAAGTAGCAATACAGCAGCTACCAATGCTG
ATTGTGCCTGGCTAGAAGCACAAGAGGAGGAGGAGGTGGGTTTTCCAGTCACACCTCAGGTACCTTTAAG
ACCAATGACTTACAAGGCAGCTGTAGATCTTAGCCACTTTTTAAAAGAAAAGGGGGGACTGGAAGGGCTA
ATTCACTCCCAACGAAGACAAGATATCCTTGATCTGTGGATCTACCACACACAAGGCTACTTCCCTGATT
GGCAGAACTACACACCAGGGCCAGGGATCAGATATCCACTGACCTTTGGATGGTGCTACAAGCTAGTACC
AGTTGAGCAAGAGAAGGTAGAAGAAGCCAATGAAGGAGAGAACACCCGCTTGTTACACCCTGTGAGCCTG
CATGGGATGGATGACCCGGAGAGAGAAGTATTAGAGTGGAGGTTTGACAGCCGCCTAGCATTTCATCACA
TGGCCCGAGAGCTGCATCCGGACTGTACTGGGTCTCTCTGGTTAGACCAGATCTGAGCCTGGGAGCTCTC
TGGCTAACTAGGGAACCCACTGCTTAAGCCTCAATAAAGCTTGCCTTGAGTGCTTCAAGTAGTGTGTGCC
CGTCTGTTGTGTGACTCTGGTAACTAGAGATCCCTCAGACCCTTTTAGTCAGTGTGGAAAATCTCTAGCA
GGGCCCGTTTCATGTGAGCAAAAGGCCAGCAAAAGGCCAGGAACCGTAAAAAGGCCGCGTTGCTGGCGTT
TTTCCATAGGCTCCGCCCCCCTGACGAGCATCACAAAAATCGACGCTCAAGTCAGAGGTGGCGAAACCCG
ACAGGACTATAAAGATACCAGGCGTTTCCCCCTGGAAGCTCCCTCGTGCGCTCTCCTGTTCCGACCCTGC
CGCTTACCGGATACCTGTCCGCCTTTCTCCCTTCGGGAAGCGTGGCGCTTTCTCATAGCTCACGCTGTAG
GTATCTCAGTTCGGTGTAGGTCGTTCGCTCCAAGCTGGGCTGTGTGCACGAACCCCCCGTTCAGCCCGAC
CGCTGCGCCTTATCCGGTAACTATCGTCTTGAGTCCAACCCGGTAAGACACGACTTATCGCCACTGGCAG
CAGCCACTGGTAACAGGATTAGCAGAGCGAGGTATGTAGGCGGTGCTACAGAGTTCTTGAAGTGGTGGCC
TAACTACGGCTACACTAGAAGAACAGTATTTGGTATCTGCGCTCTGCTGAAGCCAGTTACCTTCGGAAAA
AGAGTTGGTAGCTCTTGATCCGGCAAACAAACCACCGCTGGTAGCGGTGGTTTTTTTGTTTGCAAGCAGC
AGATTACGCGCAGAAAAAAAGGATCTCAAGAAGATCCTTTGATCTTTTCTACGGGGTCTGACGCTCAGTG
GAACGAAAACTCACGTTAAGGGATTTTGGTCATGAGATTATCAAAAAGGATCTTCACCTAGATCCTTTTA
AATTAAAAATGAAGTTTTAAATCAATCTAAAGTATATATGAGTAAACTTGGTCTGACAGTTACCAATGCT
TAATCAGTGAGGCACCTATCTCAGCGATCTGTCTATTTCGTTCATCCATAGTTGCCTGACTCCCCGTCGT
GTAGATAACTACGATACGGGAGGGCTTACCATCTGGCCCCAGTGCTGCAATGATACCGCGAGACCCACGC
TCACCGGCTCCAGATTTATCAGCAATAAACCAGCCAGCCGGAAGGGCCGAGCGCAGAAGTGGTCCTGCAA
CTTTATCCGCCTCCATCCAGTCTATTAATTGTTGCCGGGAAGCTAGAGTAAGTAGTTCGCCAGTTAATAG
TTTGCGCAACGTTGTTGCCATTGCTACAGGCATCGTGGTGTCACGCTCGTCGTTTGGTATGGCTTCATTC
AGCTCCGGTTCCCAACGATCAAGGCGAGTTACATGATCCCCCATGTTGTGCAAAAAAGCGGTTAGCTCCT
TCGGTCCTCCGATCGTTGTCAGAAGTAAGTTGGCCGCAGTGTTATCACTCATGGTTATGGCAGCACTGCA
TAATTCTCTTACTGTCATGCCATCCGTAAGATGCTTTTCTGTGACTGGTGAGTACTCAACCAAGTCATTC
TGAGAATAGTGTATGCGGCGACCGAGTTGCTCTTGCCCGGCGTCAATACGGGATAATACCGCGCCACATA
GCAGAACTTTAAAAGTGCTCATCATTGGAAAACGTTCTTCGGGGCGAAAACTCTCAAGGATCTTACCGCT
GTTGAGATCCAGTTCGATGTAACCCACTCGTGCACCCAACTGATCTTCAGCATCTTTTACTTTCACCAGC
GTTTCTGGGTGAGCAAAAACAGGAAGGCAAAATGCCGCAAAAAAGGGAATAAGGGCGACACGGAAATGTT
GAATACTCATACTCTTCCTTTTTCAATATTATTGAAGCATTTATCAGGGTTATTGTCTCATGAGCGGATA
CATATTTGAATGTATTTAGAAAAATAAACAAATAGGGGTTCCGCGCACATTTCCCCGAAAAGTGCCACCT
GAC
